Addgene plasmid #51181: pET21a-LitR
Depositing lab: Christopher Voigt. Depositing organization: University of California, San Francisco (UCSF). Publication: Genomic mining of prokaryotic repressors for orthogonal logic gates. Stanton BC, Nielsen AA, Tamsir A, Clancy K, Peterson T, Voigt CA. Nat Chem Biol. 2013 Dec 8. doi: 10.1038/nchembio.1411. PubMed 24316737.
Backbone
  Vector backbone: pET21a
  Vector type: Bacterial Expression, Synthetic Biology
Growth in bacteria
  Bacterial resistance: Ampicillin, 100 μg/mL
  Growth temperature: 37°C
  Growth strain: DH10B
  Copy number: High Copy
Gene/Insert
  Gene/Insert name: LitR
  Species: Vibrio fischeri
  Insert size (bp): 606
  Promoter: T7
  Tag / fusion protein: 6x-his (N terminal on backbone)
  Cloning method: Unknown
  Sequencing primers: 5′ T7 short
Terms and licenses: Academic/Nonprofit Terms; Industry Terms: Not Available to Industry
Depositor comments: UCSF Case No. SF11-016-2; U.S. Patent Application 13/489,205. GeneArt inserted the synthesized fragment into a pET21a vector.
How to cite: pET21a-LitR was a gift from Christopher Voigt (Addgene plasmid # 51181 ; http://n2t.net/addgene:51181 ; RRID:Addgene_51181)
