[The description below was written by a language model from this plasmid's Addgene catalogue record and pLannotate feature annotations shown in this document.]
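Description:
pET21a-LitR is a bacterial expression plasmid of about 6.1 kb in which a synthesized coding sequence for LitR, a transcriptional regulator from Vibrio fischeri, has been placed in the pET21a backbone. It was deposited as part of a study that mined prokaryotic genomes for repressors to build orthogonal genetic logic gates, so it falls under synthetic biology as well as protein expression. The plasmid replicates in E. coli from a ColE1/pMB1-type origin and is selected with ampicillin through the bla β-lactamase gene. The backbone also carries an f1 phage origin, the pBR322 bom region, and rop. The catalogue lists the plasmid as high copy, although rop normally moderates copy number. Short tetracycline-resistance fragments flanking the lacI region are non-functional pBR322 remnants.

The 606 bp LitR insert sits in a standard pET cassette: a T7 promoter followed directly by a lac operator, the phage T7 gene 10 ribosome binding site, the open reading frame, and a T7 terminator. A plasmid-borne lacI gene with its own promoter supplies repressor, so transcription needs a host providing T7 RNA polymerase and is induced with IPTG. The automated annotation labels the insert as luxR from Vibrio harveyi; this most likely reflects homology, since LitR is related to that TetR-family regulator, rather than a different insert. The record lists an N-terminal 6xHis tag, consistent with a short His-containing fragment annotated upstream of the coding region. A second His fragment lies downstream, where pET21a carries its own C-terminal tag, but the record does not state whether that one is translated in frame. The design suits overproduction and affinity purification of LitR, for example for characterizing its DNA binding.
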