Features (pLannotate 1.2.2; 20 found; start..end, strand, type, name):
     12..467     +  rep_origin     f1 ori (sequence partly withheld): f1 bacteriophage origin of replication; arrow indicates direction of (+) strand synthesis
    494..598     +  promoter       AmpR promoter: bla
    599..1459    +  CDS            AmpR: β-lactamase; bla; confers resistance to ampicillin, carbenicillin, and related antibiotics
   1630..2218    +  rep_origin     ori: high-copy-number ColE1/pMB1/pBR322/pUC origin of replication
   2404..2546    -  misc_feature   bom: basis of mobility region from pBR322
   2648..2839    -  CDS            rop: Rop protein, which maintains plasmids at low copy number; rop
   2856..3236    +  CDS            YPB1_ECOLX: Protein predicted: Swiss-Prot protein existence level 4. From Escherichia coli.
   3308..3599    -  CDS            TcR (fragment): tetracycline efflux protein; tet; confers resistance to tetracycline
   3614..3635    -  protein_bind   CAP binding site: CAP binding activates transcription in the presence of cAMP. E. coli catabolite activator protein
   3648..4730    -  CDS            lacI: lac repressor; lacI; The lac repressor binds to the lac operator to inhibit transcription in E. coli. This inhibition can be relieved by adding lactose or isopropyl-β-D-thiogalactopyranoside (IPTG).
   4731..4808    -  promoter       lacI promoter: lacI
   4816..5095    -  CDS            TcR (fragment): tetracycline efflux protein; tet; confers resistance to tetracycline
   5117..5135    +  promoter       T7 promoter: promoter for bacteriophage T7 RNA polymerase
   5136..5160    +  protein_bind   lac operator: The lac repressor binds to the lac operator to inhibit transcription in E. coli. This inhibition can be relieved by adding lactose or isopropyl-β-D-thiogalactopyranoside (IPTG). lac repressor encoded by lacI
   5174..5196    +  RBS            RBS: efficient ribosome binding site from bacteriophage T7 gene 10 (Olins and Rangwala, 1989)
   5215..5231    +  CDS            capTEV™ (fragment): composite tag for in vivo biotinylation, TEV protease cleavage, and 6xHis tagging
   5269..5868    +  CDS            luxR: LUXR_VIBHA - Experimental evidence at protein level: Swiss-Prot protein existence level 1. Regulatory protein of bacterial bioluminescence. It probably binds the autoinducer molecule and potentiates the transcription of the bioluminescence operon. From Vibrio harveyi (Beneckea harveyi).
   5902..5919    +  CDS            9xHis (fragment): 9xHis affinity tag
   5929..5978    +  CDS            SET1 (fragment): solubility-enhancement tag derived from T7 phage gene 10B
   5986..6033    +  terminator     T7 terminator: transcription terminator for bacteriophage T7 RNA polymerase
>Addgene plasmid #51181 | pET21a-LitR | depositor full sequence | sequence record 77555 | Full Sequence
TGGCGAATGGG
[124 nt withheld, positions 12-135]
C
[91 nt withheld, positions 137-227]
A
[49 nt withheld, positions 229-277]
CCTTTGACGTTGGAGTCCACGTTCTTT
[37 nt withheld, positions 305-341]
ACCCTATCTCGGTCTATTCTTTTGATTTATAAGGGATTTTGCCGATTTCGGCCTATTGGTTAAAAAATGA
GCTGATTTAACAAAAATTTAACGCGAATTTTAACAAAATATTAACGTTTACAATTTCAGGTGGCACTTTT
CGGGGAAATGTGCGCGGAACCCCTATTTGTTTATTTTTCTAAATACATTCAAATATGTATCCGCTCATGA
GACAATAACCCTGATAAATGCTTCAATAATATTGAAAAAGGAAGAGTATGAGTATTCAACATTTCCGTGT
CGCCCTTATTCCCTTTTTTGCGGCATTTTGCCTTCCTGTTTTTGCTCACCCAGAAACGCTGGTGAAAGTA
AAAGATGCTGAAGATCAGTTGGGTGCACGAGTGGGTTACATCGAACTGGATCTCAACAGCGGTAAGATCC
TTGAGAGTTTTCGCCCCGAAGAACGTTTTCCAATGATGAGCACTTTTAAAGTTCTGCTATGTGGCGCGGT
ATTATCCCGTATTGACGCCGGGCAAGAGCAACTCGGTCGCCGCATACACTATTCTCAGAATGACTTGGTT
GAGTACTCACCAGTCACAGAAAAGCATCTTACGGATGGCATGACAGTAAGAGAATTATGCAGTGCTGCCA
TAACCATGAGTGATAACACTGCGGCCAACTTACTTCTGACAACGATCGGAGGACCGAAGGAGCTAACCGC
TTTTTTGCACAACATGGGGGATCATGTAACTCGCCTTGATCGTTGGGAACCGGAGCTGAATGAAGCCATA
CCAAACGACGAGCGTGACACCACGATGCCTGCAGCAATGGCAACAACGTTGCGCAAACTATTAACTGGCG
AACTACTTACTCTAGCTTCCCGGCAACAATTAATAGACTGGATGGAGGCGGATAAAGTTGCAGGACCACT
TCTGCGCTCGGCCCTTCCGGCTGGCTGGTTTATTGCTGATAAATCTGGAGCCGGTGAGCGTGGGTCTCGC
GGTATCATTGCAGCACTGGGGCCAGATGGTAAGCCCTCCCGTATCGTAGTTATCTACACGACGGGGAGTC
AGGCAACTATGGATGAACGAAATAGACAGATCGCTGAGATAGGTGCCTCACTGATTAAGCATTGGTAACT
GTCAGACCAAGTTTACTCATATATACTTTAGATTGATTTAAAACTTCATTTTTAATTTAAAAGGATCTAG
GTGAAGATCCTTTTTGATAATCTCATGACCAAAATCCCTTAACGTGAGTTTTCGTTCCACTGAGCGTCAG
ACCCCGTAGAAAAGATCAAAGGATCTTCTTGAGATCCTTTTTTTCTGCGCGTAATCTGCTGCTTGCAAAC
AAAAAAACCACCGCTACCAGCGGTGGTTTGTTTGCCGGATCAAGAGCTACCAACTCTTTTTCCGAAGGTA
ACTGGCTTCAGCAGAGCGCAGATACCAAATACTGTCCTTCTAGTGTAGCCGTAGTTAGGCCACCACTTCA
AGAACTCTGTAGCACCGCCTACATACCTCGCTCTGCTAATCCTGTTACCAGTGGCTGCTGCCAGTGGCGA
TAAGTCGTGTCTTACCGGGTTGGACTCAAGACGATAGTTACCGGATAAGGCGCAGCGGTCGGGCTGAACG
GGGGGTTCGTGCACACAGCCCAGCTTGGAGCGAACGACCTACACCGAACTGAGATACCTACAGCGTGAGC
TATGAGAAAGCGCCACGCTTCCCGAAGGGAGAAAGGCGGACAGGTATCCGGTAAGCGGCAGGGTCGGAAC
AGGAGAGCGCACGAGGGAGCTTCCAGGGGGAAACGCCTGGTATCTTTATAGTCCTGTCGGGTTTCGCCAC
CTCTGACTTGAGCGTCGATTTTTGTGATGCTCGTCAGGGGGGCGGAGCCTATGGAAAAACGCCAGCAACG
CGGCCTTTTTACGGTTCCTGGCCTTTTGCTGGCCTTTTGCTCACATGTTCTTTCCTGCGTTATCCCCTGA
TTCTGTGGATAACCGTATTACCGCCTTTGAGTGAGCTGATACCGCTCGCCGCAGCCGAACGACCGAGCGC
AGCGAGTCAGTGAGCGAGGAAGCGGAAGAGCGCCTGATGCGGTATTTTCTCCTTACGCATCTGTGCGGTA
TTTCACACCGCATATATGGTGCACTCTCAGTACAATCTGCTCTGATGCCGCATAGTTAAGCCAGTATACA
CTCCGCTATCGCTACGTGACTGGGTCATGGCTGCGCCCCGACACCCGCCAACACCCGCTGACGCGCCCTG
ACGGGCTTGTCTGCTCCCGGCATCCGCTTACAGACAAGCTGTGACCGTCTCCGGGAGCTGCATGTGTCAG
AGGTTTTCACCGTCATCACCGAAACGCGCGAGGCAGCTGCGGTAAAGCTCATCAGCGTGGTCGTGAAGCG
ATTCACAGATGTCTGCCTGTTCATCCGCGTCCAGCTCGTTGAGTTTCTCCAGAAGCGTTAATGTCTGGCT
TCTGATAAAGCGGGCCATGTTAAGGGCGGTTTTTTCCTGTTTGGTCACTGATGCCTCCGTGTAAGGGGGA
TTTCTGTTCATGGGGGTAATGATACCGATGAAACGAGAGAGGATGCTCACGATACGGGTTACTGATGATG
AACATGCCCGGTTACTGGAACGTTGTGAGGGTAAACAACTGGCGGTATGGATGCGGCGGGACCAGAGAAA
AATCACTCAGGGTCAATGCCAGCGCTTCGTTAATACAGATGTAGGTGTTCCACAGGGTAGCCAGCAGCAT
CCTGCGATGCAGATCCGGAACATAATGGTGCAGGGCGCTGACTTCCGCGTTTCCAGACTTTACGAAACAC
GGAAACCGAAGACCATTCATGTTGTTGCTCAGGTCGCAGACGTTTTGCAGCAGCAGTCGCTTCACGTTCG
CTCGCGTATCGGTGATTCATTCTGCTAACCAGTAAGGCAACCCCGCCAGCCTAGCCGGGTCCTCAACGAC
AGGAGCACGATCATGCGCACCCGTGGGGCCGCCATGCCGGCGATAATGGCCTGCTTCTCGCCGAAACGTT
TGGTGGCGGGACCAGTGACGAAGGCTTGAGCGAGGGCGTGCAAGATTCCGAATACCGCAAGCGACAGGCC
GATCATCGTCGCGCTCCAGCGAAAGCGGTCCTCGCCGAAAATGACCCAGAGCGCTGCCGGCACCTGTCCT
ACGAGTTGCATGATAAAGAAGACAGTCATAAGTGCGGCGACGATAGTCATGCCCCGCGCCCACCGGAAGG
AGCTGACTGGGTTGAAGGCTCTCAAGGGCATCGGTCGAGATCCCGGTGCCTAATGAGTGAGCTAACTTAC
ATTAATTGCGTTGCGCTCACTGCCCGCTTTCCAGTCGGGAAACCTGTCGTGCCAGCTGCATTAATGAATC
GGCCAACGCGCGGGGAGAGGCGGTTTGCGTATTGGGCGCCAGGGTGGTTTTTCTTTTCACCAGTGAGACG
GGCAACAGCTGATTGCCCTTCACCGCCTGGCCCTGAGAGAGTTGCAGCAAGCGGTCCACGCTGGTTTGCC
CCAGCAGGCGAAAATCCTGTTTGATGGTGGTTAACGGCGGGATATAACATGAGCTGTCTTCGGTATCGTC
GTATCCCACTACCGAGATATCCGCACCAACGCGCAGCCCGGACTCGGTAATGGCGCGCATTGCGCCCAGC
GCCATCTGATCGTTGGCAACCAGCATCGCAGTGGGAACGATGCCCTCATTCAGCATTTGCATGGTTTGTT
GAAAACCGGACATGGCACTCCAGTCGCCTTCCCGTTCCGCTATCGGCTGAATTTGATTGCGAGTGAGATA
TTTATGCCAGCCAGCCAGACGCAGACGCGCCGAGACAGAACTTAATGGGCCCGCTAACAGCGCGATTTGC
TGGTGACCCAATGCGACCAGATGCTCCACGCCCAGTCGCGTACCGTCTTCATGGGAGAAAATAATACTGT
TGATGGGTGTCTGGTCAGAGACATCAAGAAATAACGCCGGAACATTAGTGCAGGCAGCTTCCACAGCAAT
GGCATCCTGGTCATCCAGCGGATAGTTAATGATCAGCCCACTGACGCGTTGCGCGAGAAGATTGTGCACC
GCCGCTTTACAGGCTTCGACGCCGCTTCGTTCTACCATCGACACCACCACGCTGGCACCCAGTTGATCGG
CGCGAGATTTAATCGCCGCGACAATTTGCGACGGCGCGTGCAGGGCCAGACTGGAGGTGGCAACGCCAAT
CAGCAACGACTGTTTGCCCGCCAGTTGTTGTGCCACGCGGTTGGGAATGTAATTCAGCTCCGCCATCGCC
GCTTCCACTTTTTCCCGCGTTTTCGCAGAAACGTGGCTGGCCTGGTTCACCACGCGGGAAACGGTCTGAT
AAGAGACACCGGCATACTCTGCGACATCGTATAACGTTACTGGTTTCACATTCACCACCCTGAATTGACT
CTCTTCCGGGCGCTATCATGCCATACCGCGAAAGGTTTTGCGCCATTCGATGGTGTCCGGGATCTCGACG
CTCTCCCTTATGCGACTCCTGCATTAGGAAGCAGCCCAGTAGTAGGTTGAGGCCGTTGAGCACCGCCGCC
GCAAGGAATGGTGCATGCAAGGAGATGGCGCCCAACAGTCCCCCGGCCACGGGGCCTGCCACCATACCCA
CGCCGAAACAAGCGCTCATGAGCCCGAAGTGGCGAGCCCGATCTTCCCCATCGGTGATGTCGGCGATATA
GGCGCCAGCAACCGCACCTGTGGCGCCGGTGATGCCGGCCACGATGCGTCCGGCGTAGAGGATCGAGATC
TCGATCCCGCGAAATTAATACGACTCACTATAGGGGAATTGTGAGCGGATAACAATTCCCCTCTAGAATA
ATTTTGTTTAACTTTAAGAAGGAGATATACCATGGGCAGCAGCCATCATCATCATCATCACAGCAGCGGC
CTGGAAGTTCTGTTCCAGGGGCCCCATATGGATACCATTCAGAAACGTCCGCGTACCCGTCTGAGTCCGG
AAAAACGTAAAGAACAGCTGCTGGATATTGCCATTGAAGTTTTTAGCCAGCGTGGTATTGGTCGTGGTGG
TCATGCAGATATTGCAGAAATTGCACAGGTTAGCGTTGCAACCGTGTTTAACTATTTTCCGACCCGTGAA
GATCTGGTTGATGATGTTCTGAACAAAGTGGAAAACGAGTTTCACCAGTTCATCAATAACAGCATTAGCC
TGGATCTGGATGTTCGTAGCAATCTGAATACCCTGCTGCTGAACATTATTGATAGCGTTCAGACCGGCAA
CAAATGGATTAAAGTTTGGTTTGAATGGTCAACCAGCACCCGTGATGAAGTTTGGCCTCTGTTTCTGAGC
ACCCATAGCAATACCAATCAGGTGATCAAAACCATGTTTGAAGAGGGTATTGAACGCAATGAAGTGTGCA
ATGATCATACACCGGAAAATCTGACCAAAATGCTGCATGGTATTTGCTATAGCGTGTTTATTCAGGCCAA
TCGTAATAGCAGCAGCGAAGAAATGGAAGAAACCGCAAATTGCTTTCTGAATATGCTGTGCATCTACAAA
TAAGGATCCAAGCTTGCGGCCGCACTCGAGCACCACCACCACCACCACTGAGATCCGGCTGCTAACAAAG
CCCGAAAGGAAGCTGAGTTGGCTGCTGCCACCGCTGAGCAATAACTAGCATAACCCCTTGGGGCCTCTAA
ACGGGTCTTGAGGGGTTTTTTGCTGAAAGGAGGAACTATATCCGGAT
