>Addgene plasmid #51181 | pET21a-LitR | depositor partial sequence | sequence record 77556 | repressor ORF
ATGGATACCATTCAGAAACGTCCGCGTACCCGTCTGAGTCCGGAAAAACGTAAAGAACAGCTGCTGGATA
TTGCCATTGAAGTTTTTAGCCAGCGTGGTATTGGTCGTGGTGGTCATGCAGATATTGCAGAAATTGCACA
GGTTAGCGTTGCAACCGTGTTTAACTATTTTCCGACCCGTGAAGATCTGGTTGATGATGTTCTGAACAAA
GTGGAAAACGAGTTTCACCAGTTCATCAATAACAGCATTAGCCTGGATCTGGATGTTCGTAGCAATCTGA
ATACCCTGCTGCTGAACATTATTGATAGCGTTCAGACCGGCAACAAATGGATTAAAGTTTGGTTTGAATG
GTCAACCAGCACCCGTGATGAAGTTTGGCCTCTGTTTCTGAGCACCCATAGCAATACCAATCAGGTGATC
AAAACCATGTTTGAAGAGGGTATTGAACGCAATGAAGTGTGCAATGATCATACACCGGAAAATCTGACCA
AAATGCTGCATGGTATTTGCTATAGCGTGTTTATTCAGGCCAATCGTAATAGCAGCAGCGAAGAAATGGA
AGAAACCGCAAATTGCTTTCTGAATATGCTGTGCATCTACAAATAA
