>Addgene plasmid #51181 | pET21a-LitR | addgene partial sequence | sequence record 80175 | pBRrevBam 5'-GGTGATGTCGGCGATATAGG-3'
GCCGGCCACGATGCGTCCGGCGTAGAGGATCGAGATCTCGATCCCGCGAAATTAATACGACTCACTATAG
GGGAATTGTGAGCGGATAACAATTCCCCTCTAGAAATAATTTTGTTTAACTTTAAGAAGGAGATATACCA
TGGGCAGCAGCCATCATCATCATCATCACAGCAGCGGCCTGGAAGTTCTGTTCCAGGGGCCCCATATGGA
TACCATTCAGAAACGTCCGCGTACCCGTCTGAGTCCGGAAAAACGTAAAGAACAGCTGCTGGATATTGCC
ATTGAAGTTTTTAGCCAGCGTGGTATTGGTCGTGGTGGTCATGCAGATATTGCAGAAATTGCACAGGTTA
GCGTTGCAACCGTGTTTAACTATTTTCCGACCCGTGAAGATCTGGTTGATGATGTTCTGAACAAAGTGGA
AAACGAGTTTCACCAGTTCATCAATAACAGCATTAGCCTGGATCTGGATGTTCGTAGCAATCTGAATACC
CTGCTGCTGAACATTATTGATAGCGTTCAGACCGGCAACAAATGGATTAAAGTTTGGTTTGAATGGTCAA
CCAGCACCCGTGATGAAGTTTGGCCTCTGTTTCTGAGCACCCATAGCAATACCAATCAGGTGATCAAAAC
CATGTTTGAAGAGGGTATTGAACGCAATGAAGTGTGCAATGATCATACACCGGAAAATCTGACCAAAATG
CTGCATGGTATTTGCTATAGCGTGTTTATTCAGGCCAATCGTAATAGCAGCAGCGAAGAAATGGAAGAAA
CCGCAAATTGCTTTCTGAATATGCTGTGCATCTAC
